Addgene plasmid #189562: pcDNA3.2-V5-DEST-hADAM10(aa1-213)-GST
Purpose: Protein expression ADAM10 in mammalian cells. Contains only prodomain--amino acids 1-213
Depositing lab: Haian Fu. Depositing organization: Emory University.
Backbone
  Vector backbone: pcDNA3.2-V5-DEST
  Backbone manufacturer: Customized backbone from Fu lab
  Vector type: Mammalian Expression
Growth in bacteria
  Bacterial resistance: Ampicillin, 100 μg/mL
  Growth temperature: 37°C
  Growth strain: DH5alpha
  Copy number: High Copy
Gene/Insert
  Gene/Insert name: truncated ADAM metallopeptidase domain 10 (alt name: ADAM10; RAK; kuz; AD10; AD18; MADM; CD156c; CDw156; HsT18717)
  Species: H. sapiens (human)
  Mutation: contains aa 1-213
  Entrez Gene: ADAM10 (a.k.a. AD10, AD18, CD156c, CDw156, HsT18717, MADM, RAK, kuz)
  Tag / fusion protein: GST (C terminal on insert)
  Cloning method: Gateway Cloning
Terms and licenses: Academic/Nonprofit Terms; Industry Terms: Not Available to Industry
How to cite: pcDNA3.2-V5-DEST-hADAM10(aa1-213)-GST was a gift from Haian Fu (Addgene plasmid # 189562 ; http://n2t.net/addgene:189562 ; RRID:Addgene_189562)
