[The description below was written by a language model from this plasmid's Addgene catalogue record and pLannotate feature annotations shown in this document.]
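Description:
pcDNA3.2-V5-DEST-hADAM10(aa1-213)-GST is a mammalian expression plasmid of about 6.8 kb, built on a customized pcDNA3.2-V5-DEST Gateway destination backbone. It is propagated in E. coli through a high-copy ColE1/pUC-type origin and selected with ampicillin via the β-lactamase gene and its native promoter. An f1 origin is also present. For selection in mammalian cells, an SV40 enhancer/early promoter drives the neomycin phosphotransferase gene, terminated by an SV40 polyadenylation signal, which would allow G418 selection of stable transfectants. The annotation also picks up small remnants, including lac promoter/operator elements and fragments called as ble, lacI, bom and an HIV-1 LTR. These appear to be backbone residue or short sequence matches rather than functional parts.

The payload is a truncated human ADAM10 coding sequence covering amino acids 1–213, which the record describes as the prodomain only, so the metalloprotease and downstream domains are absent. It was introduced by Gateway recombination and sits between attB1 and attB2 sites, downstream of the CMV immediate-early enhancer and promoter. A T7 promoter lies just upstream of the insert. Immediately after attB2 is the Schistosoma japonicum glutathione S-transferase coding sequence, giving a C-terminal GST fusion, followed by an HSV TK polyadenylation signal. Although the backbone name refers to V5, no V5 epitope appears in the feature table, consistent with the customized backbone supplying GST instead.

The stated purpose is expression of this ADAM10 fragment in mammalian cells. The GST tag lends itself to glutathione-based capture or detection of the fusion, though the record does not specify a particular assay.
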