Features (pLannotate 1.2.2; 23 found; start..end, strand, type, name):
     28..80      -  misc_feature   bom (fragment): basis of mobility region from pBR322
    235..614     +  enhancer       CMV enhancer: human cytomegalovirus immediate early enhancer
    615..818     +  promoter       CMV promoter: human cytomegalovirus (CMV) immediate early promoter
    814..847     +  LTR            5' LTR (truncated) (fragment): truncated 5' long terminal repeat (LTR) from HIV-1
    863..881     +  promoter       T7 promoter: promoter for bacteriophage T7 RNA polymerase
    911..935     +  protein_bind   attB1: mutant version of attB; recombination site for the Gateway® BP reaction BP Clonase™
    959..1594    +  CDS            ADAM10 (fragment): ADA10_HUMAN - Also known as KUZ, MADM. Experimental evidence at protein level: Swiss-Prot protein existence level 1. (Microbial infection) Promotes the cytotoxic activity of S.aureus hly by binding to the toxin at zonula adherens and promoting formation of toxin pores. From Homo sapiens (Human).
   1596..1620    -  protein_bind   attB2: mutant version of attB; recombination site for the Gateway® BP reaction BP Clonase™
   1640..2293    +  CDS            GST26_SCHJA: Experimental evidence at protein level: Swiss-Prot protein existence level 1. GST isoenzymes appear to play a central role in the parasite detoxification system. Other functions are also suspected including a role in increasing the solubility of haematin in the parasite gut. From Schistosoma japonicum (Blood fluke).
   2383..2431    +  polyA_signal   HSV TK poly(A) signal: herpes simplex virus thymidine kinase polyadenylation signal (Cole and Stacy, 1985)
   2522..2538    -  polyA_signal   bGH poly(A) signal (fragment): bovine growth hormone polyadenylation signal
   2633..3061    +  rep_origin     f1 ori (sequence partly withheld): f1 bacteriophage origin of replication; arrow indicates direction of (+) strand synthesis
   3075..3404    +  promoter       SV40 promoter: SV40 enhancer and early promoter
   3471..4262    +  CDS            neo: KKA2_KLEPN - Also known as kan, nptII. Experimental evidence at protein level: Swiss-Prot protein existence level 1. Resistance to kanamycin, neomycin, paromomycin, ribostamycin, butirosin and gentamicin B. From Klebsiella pneumoniae.
   4288..4446    +  CDS            ble (fragment): BLE_KLEPN - Experimental evidence at protein level: Swiss-Prot protein existence level 1. Binding protein with a strong affinity to the bleomycin family of antibiotics. Binds to CL990; an antimitotic-antibiotic compound. From Klebsiella pneumoniae.
   4441..4562    +  polyA_signal   SV40 poly(A) signal: SV40 polyadenylation signal
   4635..4651    -  protein_bind   lac operator: The lac repressor binds to the lac operator to inhibit transcription in E. coli. This inhibition can be relieved by adding lactose or isopropyl-β-D-thiogalactopyranoside (IPTG). lac repressor encoded by lacI
   4659..4689    -  promoter       lac promoter: promoter for the E. coli lac operon
   4704..4725    -  protein_bind   CAP binding site: CAP binding activates transcription in the presence of cAMP. E. coli catabolite activator protein
   4738..4830    -  CDS            lacI (fragment): lac repressor; lacI; The lac repressor binds to the lac operator to inhibit transcription in E. coli. This inhibition can be relieved by adding lactose or isopropyl-β-D-thiogalactopyranoside (IPTG).
   5013..5601    -  rep_origin     ori: high-copy-number ColE1/pMB1/pBR322/pUC origin of replication
   5772..6632    -  CDS            AmpR: β-lactamase; bla; confers resistance to ampicillin, carbenicillin, and related antibiotics
   6633..6737    -  promoter       AmpR promoter: bla
>Addgene plasmid #189562 | pcDNA3.2-V5-DEST-hADAM10(aa1-213)-GST | addgene full sequence | sequence record 374127 | Addgene NGS Result
GACGGATCGGGAGATCTCCCGATCCCCTATGGTGCACTCTCAGTACAATCTGCTCTGATGCCGCATAGTT
AAGCCAGTATCTGCTCCCTGCTTGTGTGTTGGAGGTCGCTGAGTAGTGCGCGAGCAAAATTTAAGCTACA
ACAAGGCAAGGCTTGACCGACAATTGCATGAAGAATCTGCTTAGGGTTAGGCGTTTTGCGCTGCTTCGCG
ATGTACGGGCCAGATATACGCGTTGACATTGATTATTGACTAGTTATTAATAGTAATCAATTACGGGGTC
ATTAGTTCATAGCCCATATATGGAGTTCCGCGTTACATAACTTACGGTAAATGGCCCGCCTGGCTGACCG
CCCAACGACCCCCGCCCATTGACGTCAATAATGACGTATGTTCCCATAGTAACGCCAATAGGGACTTTCC
ATTGACGTCAATGGGTGGAGTATTTACGGTAAACTGCCCACTTGGCAGTACATCAAGTGTATCATATGCC
AAGTACGCCCCCTATTGACGTCAATGACGGTAAATGGCCCGCCTGGCATTATGCCCAGTACATGACCTTA
TGGGACTTTCCTACTTGGCAGTACATCTACGTATTAGTCATCGCTATTACCATGGTGATGCGGTTTTGGC
AGTACATCAATGGGCGTGGATAGCGGTTTGACTCACGGGGATTTCCAAGTCTCCACCCCATTGACGTCAA
TGGGAGTTTGTTTTGGCACCAAAATCAACGGGACTTTCCAAAATGTCGTAACAACTCCGCCCCATTGACG
CAAATGGGCGGTAGGCGTGTACGGTGGGAGGTCTATATAAGCAGAGCTCTCTGGCTAACTAGAGAACCCA
CTGCTTACTGGCTTATCGAAATTAATACGACTCACTATAGGGAGACCCAAGCTTGCTAGTTAAGCTAGCA
ACAAGTTTGTACAAAAAAGCAGGCTTCGAAGGAGATAGAACCATGGCCGTGTTGCTGAGAGTGTTAATTC
TGCTCCTCTCCTGGGCGGCGGGGATGGGAGGTCAGTATGGGAATCCTTTAAATAAATATATCAGACATTA
TGAAGGATTATCTTACAATGTGGATTCATTACACCAAAAACACCAGCGTGCCAAAAGAGCAGTCTCACAT
GAAGACCAATTTTCACGTCTAGATTTCCATGCCCATGGAAGACATTTCAACCTACGAATGAAGAGGGACA
CTTCCCTTTTCAGTGATGAATTTAAAGTAGAAACATCAAATAAAGTACTTGGTTATGATACCTCTCATAT
TTACACTGGACATATTTATGGTGAAGAAGGAAGTTTTGGCCATGGGTCTGTTATTGATGGAAGATTTGAA
GGATTCATCCAGACTCGTGGTGGCACATTTTATGTTGAGCCAGCAGAGAGATATATTAAAGACCGAACTC
TGCCATTTCACTCTGTCATTTATCATGAAGATGATATTAACTATCCCCATAAATACGGTCCTCAGGGGGG
CTGTGCAGATCATTCAGTATTTGAAAGAATGAGGAAATACCAGATGACTGGTGTAGAGGAAGTAACACAG
ATACCTCAAGAAGAACATGCTGCTAATGGTCCAGAACTTCTGAGGAAAAAACGTAACCCAGCTTTCTTGT
ACAAAGTGGTTGATCTCGAGGGCCCGCGGATGTCCCCTATACTAGGTTATTGGAAAATTAAGGGCCTTGT
GCAACCCACTCGACTTCTTTTGGAATATCTTGAAGAAAAATATGAAGAGCATTTGTATGAGCGCGATGAA
GGTGATAAATGGCGAAACAAAAAGTTTGAATTGGGTTTGGAGTTTCCCAATCTTCCTTATTATATTGATG
GTGATGTTAAATTAACACAGTCTATGGCCATCATACGTTATATAGCTGACAAGCACAACATGTTGGGTGG
TTGTCCAAAAGAGCGTGCAGAGATTTCAATGCTTGAAGGAGCGGTTTTGGATATTAGATACGGTGTTTCG
AGAATTGCATATAGTAAAGACTTTGAAACTCTCAAAGTTGATTTTCTTAGCAAGCTACCTGAAATGCTGA
AAATGTTCGAAGATCGTTTATGTCATAAAACATATTTAAATGGTGATCATGTAACCCATCCTGACTTCAT
GTTGTATGACGCTCTTGATGTTGTTTTATACATGGACCCAATGTGCCTGGATGCGTTCCCAAAATTAGTT
TGTTTTAAAAAACGTATTGAAGCTATCCCACAAATTGATAAGTACTTGAAATCCAGCAAGTATATAGCAT
GGCCTTTGCAGGGCTGGCAAGCCACGTTTGGTGGTGGCGACCATCCTCCAAAATCGGATGGTACCGGTTA
GTAATGAGTTTAAACGGGGGAGGCTAACTGAAACACGGAAGGAGACAATACCGGAAGGAACCCGCGCTAT
GACGGCAATAAAAAGACAGAATAAAACGCACGGGTGTTGGGTCGTTTGTTCATAAACGCGGGGTTCGGTC
CCAGGGCTGGCACTCTGTCGATACCCCACCGAGACCCCATTGGGGCCAATACGCCCGCGTTTCTTCCTTT
TCCCCACCCCACCCCCCAAGTTCGGGTGAAGGCCCAGGGCTCGCAGCCAACGTCGGGGCGGCAGGCCCTG
CCATAGCAGATCTGCGCAGCTGGGGCTCTAGGGGGTATCCCC
[124 nt withheld, positions 2633-2756]
C
[91 nt withheld, positions 2758-2848]
A
[49 nt withheld, positions 2850-2898]
CCTTTGACGTTGGAGTCCACGTTCTTT
[37 nt withheld, positions 2926-2962]
ACCCTATCTCGGTCTATTCTTTTGATTTATAAGGGATTTTGCCGATTTCGGCCTATTGGTTAAAAAATGA
GCTGATTTAACAAAAATTTAACGCGAATTAATTCTGTGGAATGTGTGTCAGTTAGGGTGTGGAAAGTCCC
CAGGCTCCCCAGCAGGCAGAAGTATGCAAAGCATGCATCTCAATTAGTCAGCAACCAGGTGTGGAAAGTC
CCCAGGCTCCCCAGCAGGCAGAAGTATGCAAAGCATGCATCTCAATTAGTCAGCAACCATAGTCCCGCCC
CTAACTCCGCCCATCCCGCCCCTAACTCCGCCCAGTTCCGCCCATTCTCCGCCCCATGGCTGACTAATTT
TTTTTATTTATGCAGAGGCCGAGGCCGCCTCTGCCTCTGAGCTATTCCAGAAGTAGTGAGGAGGCTTTTT
TGGAGGCCTAGGCTTTTGCAAAAAGCTCCCGGGAGCTTGTATATCCATTTTCGGATCTGATCAAGAGACA
GGATGAGGATCGTTTCGCATGATTGAACAAGATGGATTGCACGCAGGTTCTCCGGCCGCTTGGGTGGAGA
GGCTATTCGGCTATGACTGGGCACAACAGACAATCGGCTGCTCTGATGCCGCCGTGTTCCGGCTGTCAGC
GCAGGGGCGCCCGGTTCTTTTTGTCAAGACCGACCTGTCCGGTGCCCTGAATGAACTGCAGGACGAGGCA
GCGCGGCTATCGTGGCTGGCCACGACGGGCGTTCCTTGCGCAGCTGTGCTCGACGTTGTCACTGAAGCGG
GAAGGGACTGGCTGCTATTGGGCGAAGTGCCGGGGCAGGATCTCCTGTCATCTCACCTTGCTCCTGCCGA
GAAAGTATCCATCATGGCTGATGCAATGCGGCGGCTGCATACGCTTGATCCGGCTACCTGCCCATTCGAC
CACCAAGCGAAACATCGCATCGAGCGAGCACGTACTCGGATGGAAGCCGGTCTTGTCGATCAGGATGATC
TGGACGAAGAGCATCAGGGGCTCGCGCCAGCCGAACTGTTCGCCAGGCTCAAGGCGCGCATGCCCGACGG
CGAGGATCTCGTCGTGACCCATGGCGATGCCTGCTTGCCGAATATCATGGTGGAAAATGGCCGCTTTTCT
GGATTCATCGACTGTGGCCGGCTGGGTGTGGCGGACCGCTATCAGGACATAGCGTTGGCTACCCGTGATA
TTGCTGAAGAGCTTGGCGGCGAATGGGCTGACCGCTTCCTCGTGCTTTACGGTATCGCCGCTCCCGATTC
GCAGCGCATCGCCTTCTATCGCCTTCTTGACGAGTTCTTCTGAGCGGGACTCTGGGGTTCGCGAAATGAC
CGACCAAGCGACGCCCAACCTGCCATCACGAGATTTCGATTCCACCGCCGCCTTCTATGAAAGGTTGGGC
TTCGGAATCGTTTTCCGGGACGCCGGCTGGATGATCCTCCAGCGCGGGGATCTCATGCTGGAGTTCTTCG
CCCACCCCAACTTGTTTATTGCAGCTTATAATGGTTACAAATAAAGCAATAGCATCACAAATTTCACAAA
TAAAGCATTTTTTTCACTGCATTCTAGTTGTGGTTTGTCCAAACTCATCAATGTATCTTATCATGTCTGT
ATACCGTCGACCTCTAGCTAGAGCTTGGCGTAATCATGGTCATAGCTGTTTCCTGTGTGAAATTGTTATC
CGCTCACAATTCCACACAACATACGAGCCGGAAGCATAAAGTGTAAAGCCTGGGGTGCCTAATGAGTGAG
CTAACTCACATTAATTGCGTTGCGCTCACTGCCCGCTTTCCAGTCGGGAAACCTGTCGTGCCAGCTGCAT
TAATGAATCGGCCAACGCGCGGGGAGAGGCGGTTTGCGTATTGGGCGCTCTTCCGCTTCCTCGCTCACTG
ACTCGCTGCGCTCGGTCGTTCGGCTGCGGCGAGCGGTATCAGCTCACTCAAAGGCGGTAATACGGTTATC
CACAGAATCAGGGGATAACGCAGGAAAGAACATGTGAGCAAAAGGCCAGCAAAAGGCCAGGAACCGTAAA
AAGGCCGCGTTGCTGGCGTTTTTCCATAGGCTCCGCCCCCCTGACGAGCATCACAAAAATCGACGCTCAA
GTCAGAGGTGGCGAAACCCGACAGGACTATAAAGATACCAGGCGTTTCCCCCTGGAAGCTCCCTCGTGCG
CTCTCCTGTTCCGACCCTGCCGCTTACCGGATACCTGTCCGCCTTTCTCCCTTCGGGAAGCGTGGCGCTT
TCTCATAGCTCACGCTGTAGGTATCTCAGTTCGGTGTAGGTCGTTCGCTCCAAGCTGGGCTGTGTGCACG
AACCCCCCGTTCAGCCCGACCGCTGCGCCTTATCCGGTAACTATCGTCTTGAGTCCAACCCGGTAAGACA
CGACTTATCGCCACTGGCAGCAGCCACTGGTAACAGGATTAGCAGAGCGAGGTATGTAGGCGGTGCTACA
GAGTTCTTGAAGTGGTGGCCTAACTACGGCTACACTAGAAGAACAGTATTTGGTATCTGCGCTCTGCTGA
AGCCAGTTACCTTCGGAAAAAGAGTTGGTAGCTCTTGATCCGGCAAACAAACCACCGCTGGTAGCGGTGG
TTTTTTTGTTTGCAAGCAGCAGATTACGCGCAGAAAAAAAGGATCTCAAGAAGATCCTTTGATCTTTTCT
ACGGGGTCTGACGCTCAGTGGAACGAAAACTCACGTTAAGGGATTTTGGTCATGAGATTATCAAAAAGGA
TCTTCACCTAGATCCTTTTAAATTAAAAATGAAGTTTTAAATCAATCTAAAGTATATATGAGTAAACTTG
GTCTGACAGTTACCAATGCTTAATCAGTGAGGCACCTATCTCAGCGATCTGTCTATTTCGTTCATCCATA
GTTGCCTGACTCCCCGTCGTGTAGATAACTACGATACGGGAGGGCTTACCATCTGGCCCCAGTGCTGCAA
TGATACCGCGAGACCCACGCTCACCGGCTCCAGATTTATCAGCAATAAACCAGCCAGCCGGAAGGGCCGA
GCGCAGAAGTGGTCCTGCAACTTTATCCGCCTCCATCCAGTCTATTAATTGTTGCCGGGAAGCTAGAGTA
AGTAGTTCGCCAGTTAATAGTTTGCGCAACGTTGTTGCCATTGCTACAGGCATCGTGGTGTCACGCTCGT
CGTTTGGTATGGCTTCATTCAGCTCCGGTTCCCAACGATCAAGGCGAGTTACATGATCCCCCATGTTGTG
CAAAAAAGCGGTTAGCTCCTTCGGTCCTCCGATCGTTGTCAGAAGTAAGTTGGCCGCAGTGTTATCACTC
ATGGTTATGGCAGCACTGCATAATTCTCTTACTGTCATGCCATCCGTAAGATGCTTTTCTGTGACTGGTG
AGTACTCAACCAAGTCATTCTGAGAATAGTGTATGCGGCGACCGAGTTGCTCTTGCCCGGCGTCAATACG
GGATAATACCGCGCCACATAGCAGAACTTTAAAAGTGCTCATCATTGGAAAACGTTCTTCGGGGCGAAAA
CTCTCAAGGATCTTACCGCTGTTGAGATCCAGTTCGATGTAACCCACTCGTGCACCCAACTGATCTTCAG
CATCTTTTACTTTCACCAGCGTTTCTGGGTGAGCAAAAACAGGAAGGCAAAATGCCGCAAAAAAGGGAAT
AAGGGCGACACGGAAATGTTGAATACTCATACTCTTCCTTTTTCAATATTATTGAAGCATTTATCAGGGT
TATTGTCTCATGAGCGGATACATATTTGAATGTATTTAGAAAAATAAACAAATAGGGGTTCCGCGCACAT
TTCCCCGAAAAGTGCCACCTGACGTC
